>Addgene plasmid #86832 | GFP-p38alpha | addgene full sequence | sequence record 172460 | Addgene NGS Result
GAGCTGTTCACCGGGGTGGTGCCCATCCTGGTCGAGCTGGACGGCGACGTAAACGGCCACAAGTTCAGCG
TGTCCGGCGAGGGCGAGGGCGATGCCACCTACGGCAAGCTGACCCTGAAGTTCATCTGCACCACCGGCAA
GCTGCCCGTGCCCTGGCCCACCCTCGTGACCACCCTGACCTACGGCGTGCAGTGCTTCAGCCGCTACCCC
GACCACATGAAGCAGCACGACTTCTTCAAGTCCGCCATGCCCGAAGGCTACGTCCAGGAGCGCACCATCT
TCTTCAAGGACGACGGCAACTACAAGACCCGCGCCGAGGTGAAGTTCGAGGGCGACACCCTGGTGAACCG
CATCGAGCTGAAGGGCATCGACTTCAAGGAGGACGGCAACATCCTGGGGCACAAGCTGGAGTACAACTAC
AACAGCCACAACGTCTATATCATGGCCGACAAGCAGAAGAACGGCATCAAGGTGAACTTCAAGATCCGCC
ACAACATCGAGGACGGCAGCGTGCAGCTCGCCGACCACTACCAGCAGAACACCCCCATCGGCGACGGCCC
CGTGCTGCTGCCCGACAACCACTACCTGAGCACCCAGTCCGCCCTGAGCAAAGACCCCAACGAGAAGCGC
GATCACATGGTCCTGCTGGAGTTCGTGACCGCCGCCGGGATCACTCTCGGCATGGACGAGCTGTACAAGT
CCGGACTCAGATCTCGAGCTTCTCAGGAGAGGCCCACGTTCTACCGGCAGGAGCTGAACAAGACAATCTG
GGAGGTGCCCGAGCGTTACCAGAACCTGTCTCCAGTGGGCTCTGGCGCCTATGGCTCTGTGTGTGCTGCT
TTTGACACAAAAACGGGGTTACGTGTGGCAGTGAAGAAGCTCTCCAGACCATTTCAGTCCATCATTCATG
CGAAAAGAACCTACAGAGAACTGCGGTTACTTAAACATATGAAACATGAAAATGTGATTGGTCTGTTGGA
CGTTTTTACACCTGCAAGGTCTCTGGAGGAATTCAATGATGTGTATCTGGTGACCCATCTCATGGGGGCA
GATCTGAACAACATTGTGAAATGTCAGAAGCTTACAGATGACCATGTTCAGTTCCTTATCTACCAAATTC
TCCGAGGTCTAAAGTATATACATTCAGCTGACATAATTCACAGGGACCTAAAACCTAGTAATCTAGCTGT
GAATGAAGACTGTGAGCTGAAGATTCTGGATTTTGGACTGGCTCGGCACACAGATGATGAAATGACAGGC
TACGTGGCCACTAGGTGGTACAGGGCTCCTGAGATCATGCTGAACTGGATGCATTACAACCAGACAGTTG
ATATTTGGTCAGTGGGATGCATAATGGCCGAGCTGTTGACTGGAAGAACATTGTCTCCTGGTACAGACTA
TATTGATCAGTTGAAGCTCATTTTAAGACTCGTTGGAACCCCAGGGGCTGAGCTTTTGAAGAAAATCTCC
TCAGAGTCTGCAAGAAACTATATTCAGTCTTTGACTCAGATGCCGAAGATGAACTTTGCGAATGTATTTA
TTGGTGCCAATCCCCTGGCTGTCGACTTGCTGGAGAAGATGCTTGTATTGGACTCAGATAAGAGAATTAC
AGCGGCCCAAGCCCTTGCACATGCCTACTTTGCTCAGTACCACGATCCTGATGATGAACCAGTGGCCGAT
CCTTATGATCAGTCCTTTGAAAGTAGGGACCTCCTTATAGATGAGTGGAAAAGCCTGACCTATGATGAAG
TCATCAGCTTTGTGCCACCACCCCTTGACCAAGAAGAGATGGAGTCCTGAAGGTACCGAAGCCGAATTCC
AGCACACTGGCGGCCGTTACTAGTGGATCAATTCCTGCAGCCCGGGGGATCCACCGGATCTAGATAACTG
ATCATAATCAGCCATACCACATTTGTAGAGGTTTTACTTGCTTTAAAAAACCTCCCACACCTCCCCCTGA
ACCTGAAACATAAAATGAATGCAATTGTTGTTGTTAACTTGTTTATTGCAGCTTATAATGGTTACAAATA
AAGCAATAGCATCACAAATTTCACAAATAAAGCATTTTTTTCACTGCATTCTAGTTGTGGTTTGTCCAAA
CTCATCAATGTATCTTAACGCGTAAATTGTAAGCGTTAATATTTTGTTAAAATTCGCGTTAAATTTTTGT
TAAATCAGCTCATTTTTTAACCAATAGGCCGAAATCGGCAAAATCCCTTATAAATCAAAAGAATAGACCG
AGATAGGGT
[37 nt withheld, positions 2250-2286]
AAAGAACGTGGACTCCAACGTCAAAGG
[49 nt withheld, positions 2314-2362]
T
[91 nt withheld, positions 2364-2454]
G
[124 nt withheld, positions 2456-2579]
CAGGTGGCACTTTTCGGGGAAATGTGCGCGGAACCCCTATTTGTTTATTTTTCTAAATACATTCAAATAT
GTATCCGCTCATGAGACAATAACCCTGATAAATGCTTCAATAATATTGAAAAAGGAAGAGTCCTGAGGCG
GAAAGAACCAGCTGTGGAATGTGTGTCAGTTAGGGTGTGGAAAGTCCCCAGGCTCCCCAGCAGGCAGAAG
TATGCAAAGCATGCATCTCAATTAGTCAGCAACCAGGTGTGGAAAGTCCCCAGGCTCCCCAGCAGGCAGA
AGTATGCAAAGCATGCATCTCAATTAGTCAGCAACCATAGTCCCGCCCCTAACTCCGCCCATCCCGCCCC
TAACTCCGCCCAGTTCCGCCCATTCTCCGCCCCATGGCTGACTAATTTTTTTTATTTATGCAGAGGCCGA
GGCCGCCTCGGCCTCTGAGCTATTCCAGAAGTAGTGAGGAGGCTTTTTTGGAGGCCTAGGCTTTTGCAAA
GATCGATCAAGAGACAGGATGAGGATCGTTTCGCATGATTGAACAAGATGGATTGCACGCAGGTTCTCCG
GCCGCTTGGGTGGAGAGGCTATTCGGCTATGACTGGGCACAACAGACAATCGGCTGCTCTGATGCCGCCG
TGTTCCGGCTGTCAGCGCAGGGGCGCCCGGTTCTTTTTGTCAAGACCGACCTGTCCGGTGCCCTGAATGA
ACTGCAAGACGAGGCAGCGCGGCTATCGTGGCTGGCCACGACGGGCGTTCCTTGCGCAGCTGTGCTCGAC
GTTGTCACTGAAGCGGGAAGGGACTGGCTGCTATTGGGCGAAGTGCCGGGGCAGGATCTCCTGTCATCTC
ACCTTGCTCCTGCCGAGAAAGTATCCATCATGGCTGATGCAATGCGGCGGCTGCATACGCTTGATCCGGC
TACCTGCCCATTCGACCACCAAGCGAAACATCGCATCGAGCGAGCACGTACTCGGATGGAAGCCGGTCTT
GTCGATCAGGATGATCTGGACGAAGAGCATCAGGGGCTCGCGCCAGCCGAACTGTTCGCCAGGCTCAAGG
CGAGCATGCCCGACGGCGAGGATCTCGTCGTGACCCATGGCGATGCCTGCTTGCCGAATATCATGGTGGA
AAATGGCCGCTTTTCTGGATTCATCGACTGTGGCCGGCTGGGTGTGGCGGACCGCTATCAGGACATAGCG
TTGGCTACCCGTGATATTGCTGAAGAGCTTGGCGGCGAATGGGCTGACCGCTTCCTCGTGCTTTACGGTA
TCGCCGCTCCCGATTCGCAGCGCATCGCCTTCTATCGCCTTCTTGACGAGTTCTTCTGAGCGGGACTCTG
GGGTTCGAAATGACCGACCAAGCGACGCCCAACCTGCCATCACGAGATTTCGATTCCACCGCCGCCTTCT
ATGAAAGGTTGGGCTTCGGAATCGTTTTCCGGGACGCCGGCTGGATGATCCTCCAGCGCGGGGATCTCAT
GCTGGAGTTCTTCGCCCACCCTAGGGGGAGGCTAACTGAAACACGGAAGGAGACAATACCGGAAGGAACC
CGCGCTATGACGGCAATAAAAAGACAGAATAAAACGCACGGTGTTGGGTCGTTTGTTCATAAACGCGGGG
TTCGGTCCCAGGGCTGGCACTCTGTCGATACCCCACCGAGACCCCATTGGGGCCAATACGCCCGCGTTTC
TTCCTTTTCCCCACCCCACCCCCCAAGTTCGGGTGAAGGCCCAGGGCTCGCAGCCAACGTCGGGGCGGCA
GGCCCTGCCATAGCCTCAGGTTACTCATATATACTTTAGATTGATTTAAAACTTCATTTTTAATTTAAAA
GGATCTAGGTGAAGATCCTTTTTGATAATCTCATGACCAAAATCCCTTAACGTGAGTTTTCGTTCCACTG
AGCGTCAGACCCCGTAGAAAAGATCAAAGGATCTTCTTGAGATCCTTTTTTTCTGCGCGTAATCTGCTGC
TTGCAAACAAAAAAACCACCGCTACCAGCGGTGGTTTGTTTGCCGGATCAAGAGCTACCAACTCTTTTTC
CGAAGGTAACTGGCTTCAGCAGAGCGCAGATACCAAATACTGTTCTTCTAGTGTAGCCGTAGTTAGGCCA
CCACTTCAAGAACTCTGTAGCACCGCCTACATACCTCGCTCTGCTAATCCTGTTACCAGTGGCTGCTGCC
AGTGGCGATAAGTCGTGTCTTACCGGGTTGGACTCAAGACGATAGTTACCGGATAAGGCGCAGCGGTCGG
GCTGAACGGGGGGTTCGTGCACACAGCCCAGCTTGGAGCGAACGACCTACACCGAACTGAGATACCTACA
GCGTGAGCTATGAGAAAGCGCCACGCTTCCCGAAGGGAGAAAGGCGGACAGGTATCCGGTAAGCGGCAGG
GTCGGAACAGGAGAGCGCACGAGGGAGCTTCCAGGGGGAAACGCCTGGTATCTTTATAGTCCTGTCGGGT
TTCGCCACCTCTGACTTGAGCGTCGATTTTTGTGATGCTCGTCAGGGGGGCGGAGCCTATGGAAAAACGC
CAGCAACGCGGCCTTTTTACGGTTCCTGGCCTTTTGCTGGCCTTTTGCTCACATGTTCTTTCCTGCGTTA
TCCCCTGATTCTGTGGATAACCGTATTACCGCCATGCATTAGTTATTAATAGTAATCAATTACGGGGTCA
TTAGTTCATAGCCCATATATGGAGTTCCGCGTTACATAACTTACGGTAAATGGCCCGCCTGGCTGACCGC
CCAACGACCCCCGCCCATTGACGTCAATAATGACGTATGTTCCCATAGTAACGCCAATAGGGACTTTCCA
TTGACGTCAATGGGTGGAGTATTTACGGTAAACTGCCCACTTGGCAGTACATCAAGTGTATCATATGCCA
AGTACGCCCCCTATTGACGTCAATGACGGTAAATGGCCCGCCTGGCATTATGCCCAGTACATGACCTTAT
GGGACTTTCCTACTTGGCAGTACATCTACGTATTAGTCATCGCTATTACCATGGTGATGCGGTTTTGGCA
GTACATCAATGGGCGTGGATAGCGGTTTGACTCACGGGGATTTCCAAGTCTCCACCCCATTGACGTCAAT
GGGAGTTTGTTTTGGCACCAAAATCAACGGGACTTTCCAAAATGTCGTAACAACTCCGCCCCATTGACGC
AAATGGGCGGTAGGCGTGTACGGTGGGAGGTCTATATAAGCAGAGCTGGTTTAGTGAACCGTCAGATCCG
CTAGCGCTACCGGTCGCCACCATGGTGAGCAAGGGCGAG
Features (pLannotate 1.2.2; 16 found; start..end, strand, type, name):
    700..720     +  misc_feature   MCS (fragment): multiple cloning site
    721..1797    +  CDS            MAPK14: MK14_HUMAN - Also known as CSBP, CSBP1, CSBP2, CSPB1, MXI2, SAPK2A. Experimental evidence at protein level: Swiss-Prot protein existence level 1. (Microbial infection) Activated by phosphorylation by M.tuberculosis EsxA in T-cells leading to inhibition of IFN-gamma production; phosphorylation is apparent within 15 minute and is inhibited by kinase-specific inhibitors SB203580 and siRNA (PubMed:21586573). From Homo sapiens (Human).
   1850..1874    -  misc_feature   MCS (fragment): pBluescript multiple cloning site
   1889..1973    +  CDS            large T antigen (fragment): large T antigen from SV40 (simian virus 40)
   1996..2117    +  polyA_signal   SV40 poly(A) signal: SV40 polyadenylation signal
   2151..2579    -  rep_origin     f1 ori (sequence partly withheld): f1 bacteriophage origin of replication; arrow indicates direction of (+) strand synthesis
   2606..2710    +  promoter       AmpR promoter: bla
   2712..3069    +  promoter       SV40 promoter: SV40 enhancer and early promoter
   3104..3898    +  CDS            NeoR/KanR: aminoglycoside phosphotransferase from Tn5; aph(3')-II (or nptII); confers resistance to neomycin, kanamycin, and G418 (Geneticin®)
   3919..4071    +  CDS            ble (fragment): BLE_KLEPN - Experimental evidence at protein level: Swiss-Prot protein existence level 1. Binding protein with a strong affinity to the bleomycin family of antibiotics. Binds to CL990; an antimitotic-antibiotic compound. From Klebsiella pneumoniae.
   4130..4177    +  polyA_signal   HSV TK poly(A) signal: herpes simplex virus thymidine kinase polyadenylation signal (Cole and Stacy, 1985)
   4268..4284    -  polyA_signal   bGH poly(A) signal (fragment): bovine growth hormone polyadenylation signal
   4506..5094    +  rep_origin     ori: high-copy-number ColE1/pMB1/pBR322/pUC origin of replication
   5269..5572    +  enhancer       CMV enhancer: human cytomegalovirus immediate early enhancer
   5573..5776    +  promoter       CMV promoter: human cytomegalovirus (CMV) immediate early promoter
   5821..699     +  CDS            EGFP (across the origin): EGFP is a basic (constitutively fluorescent) green fluorescent protein published in 1996, derived from Aequorea victoria. It is reported to be a rapidly-maturing weak dimer with moderate acid sensitivity.
