[The description below was written by a language model from this plasmid's Addgene catalogue record and pLannotate feature annotations shown in this document.]
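Description:
GFP-p38alpha is a mammalian expression plasmid built on the Clontech pEGFP-C1 backbone, carrying human p38alpha (MAPK14, mitogen-activated protein kinase 14) fused to the C-terminus of EGFP. The sequenced record is 5,838 nt. The kinase coding sequence was inserted between the XhoI and BamHI sites of the multiple cloning site, both of which remain intact. It lies directly downstream of the EGFP open reading frame and a short stretch of remaining polylinker, so the cell produces a single EGFP-p38alpha fusion protein. Transcription is driven by the human cytomegalovirus immediate early enhancer and promoter, which give strong constitutive expression in most mammalian cell lines, and is terminated by the SV40 polyadenylation signal.

The plasmid is propagated in E. coli through a high-copy ColE1/pUC-type origin under kanamycin selection. A single Tn5 aminoglycoside phosphotransferase (NeoR/KanR) gene provides selection in both hosts. It is preceded by the bacterial bla promoter for kanamycin resistance in bacteria and by the SV40 enhancer/early promoter for G418 resistance in mammalian cells, and it ends with the HSV thymidine kinase poly(A) signal. An f1 phage origin is also present, allowing production of single-stranded DNA. The short annotated fragments of large T antigen, ble and the bGH poly(A) signal appear to be partial matches to backbone sequence rather than functional elements.

The stated purpose is mammalian expression of GFP-p38alpha. The associated publication concerns importin-mediated nuclear translocation of MAP kinases, which suggests the fluorescent fusion is used to follow the subcellular localisation of p38alpha in transfected cells.
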