Addgene plasmid #86832: GFP-p38alpha
Purpose: mammalian expression of GFP-p38alpha
Depositing lab: Rony Seger. Depositing organization: Weizmann Institute of Science. Publication: Beta-like importins mediate the nuclear translocation of mitogen-activated protein kinases. Zehorai E, Seger R. Mol Cell Biol. 2014 Jan;34(2):259-70. doi: 10.1128/MCB.00799-13. Epub 2013 Nov 11. PubMed 24216760.
Backbone
  Vector backbone: pEGFP-C1
  Backbone manufacturer: Clontech
  Vector type: Mammalian Expression
  Selectable markers: Neomycin (select with G418)
Growth in bacteria
  Bacterial resistance: Kanamycin, 50 μg/mL
  Growth temperature: 37°C
  Growth strain: DH5alpha
  Copy number: High Copy
Gene/Insert
  Gene/Insert name: p38alpha (alt name: mitogen-activated protein kinase 14)
  Species: H. sapiens (human)
  Entrez Gene: MAPK14 (a.k.a. CSBP, CSBP1, CSBP2, CSPB1, EXIP, Mxi2, PRKM14, PRKM15, RK, SAPK2A, p38, p38ALPHA)
  Promoter: CMV
  Tag / fusion protein: EGFP (N terminal on backbone)
  Cloning method: Restriction Enzyme; 5′ cloning site XhoI (not destroyed); 3′ cloning site BamHI (not destroyed)
  Sequencing primers: 5′ EGFP-C; 3′ SV40pA-R
Terms and licenses: Academic/Nonprofit Terms; Industry Terms: Not Available to Industry
How to cite: GFP-p38alpha was a gift from Rony Seger (Addgene plasmid # 86832 ; http://n2t.net/addgene:86832 ; RRID:Addgene_86832)
